Addgene plasmid #119097: SNX16-PX (104-216)
Purpose: Bacterial expression of human phox homology (PX) domain, SNX16-PX (104-216)
Depositing lab: Brett Collins. Depositing organization: University of Queensland. Publication: Classification of the human phox homology (PX) domains based on their phosphoinositide binding specificities. Chandra M, Chin YK, Mas C, Feathers JR, Paul B, Datta S, Chen KE, Jia X, Yang Z, Norwood SJ, Mohanty B, Bugarcic A, Teasdale RD, Henne WM, Mobli M, Collins BM. Nat Commun. 2019 Apr 4;10(1):1528. doi: 10.1038/s41467-019-09355-y. PubMed 30948714.
Backbone
  Vector backbone: pUC57
Growth in bacteria
  Bacterial resistance: Ampicillin, 100 μg/mL
  Growth temperature: 37°C
  Growth strain: DH5alpha
  Copy number: Unknown
Gene/Insert
  Gene/Insert name: SNX16-PX (104-216)
  Species: H. sapiens (human)
  Entrez Gene: SNX16 (a.k.a. DKFZp666H147)
  Promoter: N/A
  Cloning method: Restriction Enzyme; 5′ cloning site BamHI (unknown if destroyed); 3′ cloning site XhoI (unknown if destroyed)
  Sequencing primers: 5′ M13F; 3′ M13R
Terms and licenses: Academic/Nonprofit Terms; Industry Terms: Not Available to Industry
Depositor comments: Amino Acid Sequence: EDRPSTPTILGYEVMEERAKFTVYKILVKKTPEESWVVFRRYTDFSRLNDKLKEMFPGFRLALPPKRWFKDNYNADFLEDRQLGLQAFLQNLVAHKDIANCLAVREFLCLDDP
How to cite: SNX16-PX (104-216) was a gift from Brett Collins (Addgene plasmid # 119097 ; http://n2t.net/addgene:119097 ; RRID:Addgene_119097)
