[The description below was written by a language model from this plasmid's Addgene catalogue record and pLannotate feature annotations shown in this document.]
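Description:
SNX16-PX (104-216) is a small (about 3.1 kb) bacterial plasmid built on the pUC57 cloning backbone that carries the coding sequence for the phox homology (PX) domain of human sorting nexin 16, residues 104–216. It is maintained in standard E. coli cloning strains through a high-copy ColE1/pUC-type origin of replication and selected with ampicillin via the β-lactamase gene (AmpR) and its own promoter. The remaining annotated elements are typical pUC-family remnants: short fragments of lacI, rop and the pBR322 bom region, plus a lacZα fragment spanning the sequence origin.

The insert was placed between BamHI and XhoI sites and is flanked by M13 forward and reverse primer sites for sequence verification. The feature table identifies a SNX16 fragment on the forward strand. The catalogue lists no promoter for the insert. The backbone's CAP binding site, lac promoter and lac operator lie just downstream of the insert and are annotated on the reverse strand, so they face back toward the insert in the opposite orientation to the coding sequence and would not produce sense transcript. No affinity tag or dedicated expression cassette is annotated either. Although the stated purpose is bacterial expression of the PX domain, the plasmid as recorded looks more like a gene-synthesis or cloning vector from which the fragment could be moved into an expression vector; the record does not say how expression is achieved. SNX16 is an endosomal trafficking protein, and this construct belongs to a set made to classify human PX domains by their phosphoinositide-binding specificities.
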