Features (pLannotate 1.2.2; 11 found; start..end, strand, type, name):
     69..452     +  CDS            SNX16 (fragment): SNX16_HUMAN - Experimental evidence at protein level: Swiss-Prot protein existence level 1. May be involved in several stages of intracellular trafficking. Plays a role in protein transport from early to late endosomes. Plays a role in protein transport to the lysosome. Promotes degradation of EGFR after EGF signaling. Plays a role in intracellular transport of vesicular stomatitis virus nucleocapsids from the endosome to the cytoplasm. From Homo sapiens (Human).
    512..528     -  protein_bind   lac operator: The lac repressor binds to the lac operator to inhibit transcription in E. coli. This inhibition can be relieved by adding lactose or isopropyl-β-D-thiogalactopyranoside (IPTG). lac repressor encoded by lacI
    536..566     -  promoter       lac promoter: promoter for the E. coli lac operon
    581..602     -  protein_bind   CAP binding site: CAP binding activates transcription in the presence of cAMP. E. coli catabolite activator protein
    615..707     -  CDS            lacI (fragment): lac repressor; lacI; The lac repressor binds to the lac operator to inhibit transcription in E. coli. This inhibition can be relieved by adding lactose or isopropyl-β-D-thiogalactopyranoside (IPTG).
    890..1478    -  rep_origin     ori: high-copy-number ColE1/pMB1/pBR322/pUC origin of replication
   1649..2509    -  CDS            AmpR: β-lactamase; bla; confers resistance to ampicillin, carbenicillin, and related antibiotics
   2510..2614    -  promoter       AmpR promoter: bla
   2709..2744    +  CDS            rop (fragment): Rop protein, which maintains plasmids at low copy number; rop
   2846..2945    +  misc_feature   bom (fragment): basis of mobility region from pBR322
   2951..21      -  CDS            lacZα (fragment) (across the origin): LacZα fragment of β-galactosidase; lacZ fragment
>Addgene plasmid #119097 | SNX16-PX (104-216) | addgene full sequence | sequence record 276039 | Addgene NGS Result
GTAAAACGACGGCCAGTGAATTCGAGCTCGGTACCTCGCGAATGCATCTAGATAATCATATGGGATCCGA
AGACCGCCCGAGTACGCCGACGATTCTGGGTTACGAAGTGATGGAAGAACGTGCCAAGTTTACCGTGTAT
AAGATTCTGGTGAAGAAAACCCCGGAAGAAAGCTGGGTGGTTTTTCGTCGCTATACGGATTTCTCTCGTC
TGAACGACAAACTGAAGGAAATGTTTCCGGGTTTCCGTCTGGCACTGCCGCCGAAACGCTGGTTTAAGGA
TAACTACAATGCAGATTTCCTGGAAGACCGTCAGCTGGGTCTGCAAGCATTTCTGCAGAACCTGGTCGCT
CATAAGGATATTGCGAATTGCCTGGCCGTTCGCGAATTTCTGTGTCTGGATGACCCGTAACTCGAGGAAT
TCATTGGGTCATCGGATCCCGGGCCCGTCGACTGCAGAGGCCTGCATGCAAGCTTGGCGTAATCATGGTC
ATAGCTGTTTCCTGTGTGAAATTGTTATCCGCTCACAATTCCACACAACATACGAGCCGGAAGCATAAAG
TGTAAAGCCTGGGGTGCCTAATGAGTGAGCTAACTCACATTAATTGCGTTGCGCTCACTGCCCGCTTTCC
AGTCGGGAAACCTGTCGTGCCAGCTGCATTAATGAATCGGCCAACGCGCGGGGAGAGGCGGTTTGCGTAT
TGGGCGCTCTTCCGCTTCCTCGCTCACTGACTCGCTGCGCTCGGTCGTTCGGCTGCGGCGAGCGGTATCA
GCTCACTCAAAGGCGGTAATACGGTTATCCACAGAATCAGGGGATAACGCAGGAAAGAACATGTGAGCAA
AAGGCCAGCAAAAGGCCAGGAACCGTAAAAAGGCCGCGTTGCTGGCGTTTTTCCATAGGCTCCGCCCCCC
TGACGAGCATCACAAAAATCGACGCTCAAGTCAGAGGTGGCGAAACCCGACAGGACTATAAAGATACCAG
GCGTTTCCCCCTGGAAGCTCCCTCGTGCGCTCTCCTGTTCCGACCCTGCCGCTTACCGGATACCTGTCCG
CCTTTCTCCCTTCGGGAAGCGTGGCGCTTTCTCATAGCTCACGCTGTAGGTATCTCAGTTCGGTGTAGGT
CGTTCGCTCCAAGCTGGGCTGTGTGCACGAACCCCCCGTTCAGCCCGACCGCTGCGCCTTATCCGGTAAC
TATCGTCTTGAGTCCAACCCGGTAAGACACGACTTATCGCCACTGGCAGCAGCCACTGGTAACAGGATTA
GCAGAGCGAGGTATGTAGGCGGTGCTACAGAGTTCTTGAAGTGGTGGCCTAACTACGGCTACACTAGAAG
AACAGTATTTGGTATCTGCGCTCTGCTGAAGCCAGTTACCTTCGGAAAAAGAGTTGGTAGCTCTTGATCC
GGCAAACAAACCACCGCTGGTAGCGGTGGTTTTTTTGTTTGCAAGCAGCAGATTACGCGCAGAAAAAAAG
GATCTCAAGAAGATCCTTTGATCTTTTCTACGGGGTCTGACGCTCAGTGGAACGAAAACTCACGTTAAGG
GATTTTGGTCATGAGATTATCAAAAAGGATCTTCACCTAGATCCTTTTAAATTAAAAATGAAGTTTTAAA
TCAATCTAAAGTATATATGAGTAAACTTGGTCTGACAGTTACCAATGCTTAATCAGTGAGGCACCTATCT
CAGCGATCTGTCTATTTCGTTCATCCATAGTTGCCTGACTCCCCGTCGTGTAGATAACTACGATACGGGA
GGGCTTACCATCTGGCCCCAGTGCTGCAATGATACCGCGAGACCCACGCTCACCGGCTCCAGATTTATCA
GCAATAAACCAGCCAGCCGGAAGGGCCGAGCGCAGAAGTGGTCCTGCAACTTTATCCGCCTCCATCCAGT
CTATTAATTGTTGCCGGGAAGCTAGAGTAAGTAGTTCGCCAGTTAATAGTTTGCGCAACGTTGTTGCCAT
TGCTACAGGCATCGTGGTGTCACGCTCGTCGTTTGGTATGGCTTCATTCAGCTCCGGTTCCCAACGATCA
AGGCGAGTTACATGATCCCCCATGTTGTGCAAAAAAGCGGTTAGCTCCTTCGGTCCTCCGATCGTTGTCA
GAAGTAAGTTGGCCGCAGTGTTATCACTCATGGTTATGGCAGCACTGCATAATTCTCTTACTGTCATGCC
ATCCGTAAGATGCTTTTCTGTGACTGGTGAGTACTCAACCAAGTCATTCTGAGAATAGTGTATGCGGCGA
CCGAGTTGCTCTTGCCCGGCGTCAATACGGGATAATACCGCGCCACATAGCAGAACTTTAAAAGTGCTCA
TCATTGGAAAACGTTCTTCGGGGCGAAAACTCTCAAGGATCTTACCGCTGTTGAGATCCAGTTCGATGTA
ACCCACTCGTGCACCCAACTGATCTTCAGCATCTTTTACTTTCACCAGCGTTTCTGGGTGAGCAAAAACA
GGAAGGCAAAATGCCGCAAAAAAGGGAATAAGGGCGACACGGAAATGTTGAATACTCATACTCTTCCTTT
TTCAATATTATTGAAGCATTTATCAGGGTTATTGTCTCATGAGCGGATACATATTTGAATGTATTTAGAA
AAATAAACAAATAGGGGTTCCGCGCACATTTCCCCGAAAAGTGCCACCTGACGTCTAAGAAACCATTATT
ATCATGACATTAACCTATAAAAATAGGCGTATCACGAGGCCCTTTCGTCTCGCGCGTTTCGGTGATGACG
GTGAAAACCTCTGACACATGCAGCTCCCGGAGACGGTCACAGCTTGTCTGTAAGCGGATGCCGGGAGCAG
ACAAGCCCGTCAGGGCGCGTCAGCGGGTGTTGGCGGGTGTCGGGGCTGGCTTAACTATGCGGCATCAGAG
CAGATTGTACTGAGAGTGCACCATATGCGGTGTGAAATACCGCACAGATGCGTAAGGAGAAAATACCGCA
TCAGGCGCCATTCGCCATTCAGGCTGCGCAACTGTTGGGAAGGGCGATCGGTGCGGGCCTCTTCGCTATT
ACGCCAGCTGGCGAAAGGGGGATGTGCTGCAAGGCGATTAAGTTGGGTAACGCCAGGGTTTTCCCAGTCA
CGACGTT
